Addgene plasmid #33288: pT7-L3T1L
Depositing lab: Terence Dermody. Depositing organization: Vanderbilt University. Publication: A plasmid-based reverse genetics system for animal double-stranded RNA viruses. Kobayashi T, Antar AA, Boehme KW, Danthi P, Eby EA, Guglielmi KM, Holm GH, Johnson EM, Maginnis MS, Naik S, Skelton WB, Wetzel JD, Wilson GJ, Chappell JD, Dermody TS. Cell Host Microbe. 2007 Apr 19;1(2):147-57. 10.1016/j.chom.2007.03.003 PubMed 18005692.
Backbone
  Vector backbone: p3E5EGFP
  Backbone manufacturer: made by Yoshihiro Kawaoka
  Vector type: Mammalian Expression
Growth in bacteria
  Bacterial resistance: Ampicillin, 100 μg/mL
  Growth temperature: 37°C
  Growth strain: Stbl3
  Copy number: High Copy
Gene/Insert
  Gene/Insert name: L3
  Species: Orthoreovirus T1L
  Entrez Gene: MoV1sL3gp1 (a.k.a. MoV1sL3gp1)
  Promoter: T7
  Cloning method: Restriction Enzyme; 5′ cloning site none (unknown if destroyed); 3′ cloning site none (unknown if destroyed)
  Sequencing primers: 5′ T7 forward; 3′ T7 terminal
Terms and licenses: Academic/Nonprofit Terms; Industry Terms: Not Available to Industry
How to cite: pT7-L3T1L was a gift from Terence Dermody (Addgene plasmid # 33288 ; http://n2t.net/addgene:33288 ; RRID:Addgene_33288)
