[The description below was written by a language model from this plasmid's Addgene catalogue record and pLannotate feature annotations shown in this document.]
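Description:
pT7-L3T1L is a reverse-genetics rescue plasmid carrying a cDNA copy of the L3 gene segment of mammalian orthoreovirus type 1 Lang (T1L). It is built on the p3E5EGFP backbone and is catalogued as a mammalian expression vector, although transcription depends on bacteriophage T7 RNA polymerase rather than on a cellular promoter. The 6,981 nt plasmid is propagated in E. coli at high copy from a ColE1/pUC-type origin under ampicillin selection (AmpR with its bla promoter). The short annotated fragments of TcR, bom, rop, lacI, a pUC multiple cloning site, an SP6 promoter and a T7 gene 10-derived tag appear to be backbone remnants with no evident functional role.

The payload is arranged so that authentic viral transcripts are produced. A T7 promoter sits immediately upstream of the L3 segment, whose open reading frame encodes an inner capsid (core) protein annotated with NTPase, RNA 5'-triphosphatase and helicase activities and thought to participate in viral transcription and the first step of RNA capping. Directly downstream lies a hepatitis delta virus ribozyme, followed by a T7 terminator. Placing the promoter close to the segment defines the 5' end of the transcript. Self-cleavage by the ribozyme trims the 3' end, so the resulting plus-strand RNA should closely match the native viral terminus without vector-derived extensions.

The associated publication describes a plasmid-based reverse genetics system for animal double-stranded RNA viruses. The construct is presumably used with companion plasmids for the other reovirus gene segments in cells supplied with T7 RNA polymerase, to recover infectious virus from cloned cDNA and to introduce engineered changes into L3. The record does not list the companion plasmids or the polymerase source.
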