Features (pLannotate 1.2.2; 14 found; start..end, strand, type, name):
     18..35      +  promoter       T7 promoter (fragment): promoter for bacteriophage T7 RNA polymerase
     48..3872    +  CDS            L3: LMBD1_REOVL - Experimental evidence at protein level: Swiss-Prot protein existence level 1. Inner capsid (core) component. Displays NTPase, RNA 5'- triphosphatase (RTPase) and RNA helicase activities and probably participates in transcription of the viral genome. Helicase activity might be involved in unwinding or reannealing dsRNA during RNA synthesis. RTPase enzymatic activity represents the first step in RNA capping, which yields a 5'-diphosphorylated plus-strand RNA (By similarity). From Reovirus type 1 (strain Lang) (T1L) (Mammalian orthoreovirus 1).
   3933..4024    +  ncRNA          HDV ribozyme: Accession: RF00094 - Hepatitis delta virus ribozyme
   4039..4088    +  CDS            SET1 (fragment): solubility-enhancement tag derived from T7 phage gene 10B
   4096..4143    +  terminator     T7 terminator: transcription terminator for bacteriophage T7 RNA polymerase
   4172..4206    +  misc_feature   MCS (fragment): pUC18/19 multiple cloning site
   4211..4229    -  promoter       SP6 promoter: promoter for bacteriophage SP6 RNA polymerase
   4458..4733    +  CDS            TcR (fragment): tetracycline efflux protein; tet; confers resistance to tetracycline
   4733..4783    -  misc_feature   bom (fragment): basis of mobility region from pBR322
   4885..4920    -  CDS            rop (fragment): Rop protein, which maintains plasmids at low copy number; rop
   5015..5119    +  promoter       AmpR promoter: bla
   5120..5980    +  CDS            AmpR: β-lactamase; bla; confers resistance to ampicillin, carbenicillin, and related antibiotics
   6151..6739    +  rep_origin     ori: high-copy-number ColE1/pMB1/pBR322/pUC origin of replication
   6922..6975    +  CDS            lacI (fragment): lac repressor; lacI; The lac repressor binds to the lac operator to inhibit transcription in E. coli. This inhibition can be relieved by adding lactose or isopropyl-β-D-thiogalactopyranoside (IPTG).
>Addgene plasmid #33288 | pT7-L3T1L | depositor full sequence | sequence record 39515 | pT7-L3T1L sequence 6981 bps
ATCGATCCCGGGAATTCTAATACGACTCACTATAGCTAATCGTCAGGATGAAGCGGATTCCAAGGAAGAC
AAAGGGCAAATCCAGCGGAAAGGGCAATGACTCAACAGAAAGATCGGACGATGGCTCGAGCCAATTACGA
GACAAGCAAAACAATAAGGCTGGCCCTGCCACTACGGAGCCTGGCACATCTAACCGAGAGCAATACAGAG
CCCGACCAGGTATTGCATCTGTGCAGAGGGCCACTGAAAGTGCAGAACTGCCCATGAAGAATAATGACGA
AGGGACGCCAGATAAGAAAGGAAATACTAGGGGCGACTTAGTTAATGAGCATAGTGAGGCTAAAGACGAG
GCGGATGAAGCGACGCAGAAGCAGGCAAAAGACACAGACAAAAGTAAAGCGCAAGTCACATATTCAGACA
CTGGTATCAATAATGCTAATGAACTGTCAAGATCTGGGAATGTGGATAATGAGGGTGGAAGTAATCAGAA
GCCGATGTCCACCAGAATAGCTGAAGCAACGTCTACTATAGTGTCGAAACATCCTGCGCGTGTTGGGTTA
CCACCTACCGCTAGCAGTGGTCATGGGTATCAGTGCCACGTCTGTTCTGCAGTCCTGTTTAGTCCTTTAG
ACCTAGATGCCCACGTCGCCTCACATGGTTTGCATGGTAACATGACATTAACATCGAGTGAGATTCAGCG
ACATATAACTGAGTTCATCAGCTCATGGCAAAATCATCCTATTGTTCAAGTTTCGGCTGATGTCGAAAAT
AAGAAGACTGCTCAACTGCTTCACGCTGACACTCCTCGACTCGTCACTTGGGATGCTGGTTTGTGTACTT
CGTTCAAAATCGTCCCGATTGTGCCAGCTCAGGTGCCGCAGGATGTACTGGCCTATACGTTTTTCACCTC
TTCATATGCCATCCAATCACCGTTTCCAGAGGCGGCAGTGTCTAGGATTGTGGTGCATACGAGATGGGCA
TCTAATGTTGACTTTGACCGAGATTCGTCTGTCATCATGGCGCCACCTACAGAAAACAATATCCATTTGT
TTAAGCAGTTACTAAATACTGAAACCCTGTCTGTAAGGGGGGCTAATCCGCTAATGTTTAGAGCGAACGT
GTTGCATATGTTGCTGGAGTTCGTATTAGATAACTTGTATCTGAACAGACATACGGGATTCTCTCAAGAC
CACACACCATTTACTGAGGGTGCTAATCTGCGCTCACTTCCTGGCCCCGATGCTGAGAAATGGTACTCGA
TTATGTATCCAACGCGCATGGGAACGCCGAATGTATCAAAAATATGTAATTTCGTCGCCTCTTGTGTGCG
AAATCGGGTTGGACGATTTGATCGAGCACAGATGATGAACGGAGCTATGTCAGAGTGGGTGGATGTCTTC
GAGACTTCAGACGCGCTTACCGTCTCCATTCGAGGTCGATGGATGGCTAGACTAGCTCGCATGAACATAA
ATCCAACAGAGATCGAATGGGCGTTGACTGAATGTGCACAAGGATATGTGACTGTCACAAGTCCTTACGC
TCCTAGCGTAAATAGATTGATGCCCTATCGTATCTCCAACGCTGAGCGGCAAATATCACAGATAATCAGG
ATCATGAACATTGGCAATAACGCGACGGTGATACAACCTGTTCTGCAAGATATTTCAGTACTCCTTCAAC
GCATATCACCACTCCAAATAGATCCAACTATTATTTCCAACACTATGTCAACAGTCTCGGAGTCTACTAC
TCAGACCCTCAGCCCCGCGTCCTCAATTTTGGGTAAACTACGACCGAGTAACTCAGATTTCTCTAGTTTT
AGAGTCGCGTTGGCTGGATGGCTTTATAATGGAGTTGTGACGACGGTGATTGATGATAGTTCATATCCAA
AAGACGGTGGCAGCGTGACCTCACTTGAAAATCTGTGGGATTTCTTCATCCTTGCGCTTGCTCTACCACT
GACAACTGACCCCTGTGCACCTGTGAAAGCATTCATGACCTTAGCTAACATGATGGTTGGTTTCGAGACA
ATCCCTATGGATAATCAGATCTATACTCAATCGAGACGCGCGAGTGCTTTCTCAACGCCTCACACGTGGC
CACGATGCTTCATGAATATCCAGTTAATTTCTCCAATCGATGCTCCTATCTTGCGACAGTGGGCTGAAAT
TATTCATAGATACTGGCCTAACCCTTCACAGATTCGTTATGGTGCACCGAACGTTTTCGGCTCGGCAAAT
TTGTTCACTCCACCTGAGGTGCTGTTATTGCCAATCGATCATCAACCAGCTAATGTAACAACGCCAACGC
TGGACTTCACCAATGAGTTGACTAATTGGCGCGCTCGTGTCTGTGAGCTTATGAAGAATCTTGTTGATAA
TCAAAGATATCAACCTGGATGGACACAAAGTCTAGTCTCGTCAATGCGCGGAACGCTAGACAAATTGAAG
TTGATTAAATCGATGACACCCATGTATCTGCAACAGCTGGCTCCGGTAGAGTTAGCAGTGATAGCTCCCA
TGTTGCCTTTCCCACCTTTCCAGGTGCCCTACGTCCGTCTCGATCGTGATAGAGTTCCAACAATGGTCGG
AGTAACACGACAGTCACGAGATACTATTACTCAGCCAGCGCTATCGCTGTCGACGACCAATACTACTGTT
GGCGTGCCACTAGCTCTAGACGCGAGGGCTATCACCGTTGCGCTGTTGTCAGGGAAATATCCGCCGGATT
TAGTGACAAATGTATGGTACGCTGATGCCATTTATCCAATGTATGCAGACACTGAGGTGTTCTCTAATCT
TCAGAGAGACATGATTACCTGCGAGGCCGTGCAGACATTAGTGACTCTGGTGGCGCAAATATCAGAGACC
CAGTATCCTGTAGATAGGTATCTTGATTGGATCCCATCACTGAGAGCATCGGCGGCGACGGCGGCGACAT
TTGCTGAGTGGGTTAATACTTCAATGAAGACGGCGTTTGATTTGTCTGACATGCTGTTAGAGCCTCTCCT
AAGCGGTGATCCGAGGATGACTCAACTAGCGATTCAGTATCAGCAATACAATGGCAGAACGTTTAATGTC
ATACCTGAAATGCCAGGTTCAGTTATTGCTGACTGCGTTCAACTAACAGCAGAAGTCTTCAATCACGAAT
ATAACCTGTTTGGGATTGCGCGGGGTGATATCATCATTGGCCGTGTTCAGTCGACACATTTGTGGTCACC
GCTGGCTCCTCCACCTGACCTGGTGTTTGATCGTGACACTCCTGGTGTTCACATCTTCGGACGAGATTGC
CGCATATCGTTTGGAATGAATGGCGCCGCGCCAATGATTAGAGATGAGACTGGAATGATGGTGCCTTTTG
AAGGAAATTGGATCTTCCCACTGGCGCTTTGGCAAATGAATACACGATATTTTAATCAACAATTCGACGC
GTGGATTAAGACAGGAGAGTTGCGAATCCGTATTGAGATGGGCGCGTATCCATATATGTTGCATTACTAT
GATCCACGTCAGTACGCTAATGCATGGAATTTAACATCCGCCTGGCTTGAAGAAATTACACCGACGAGCA
TCCCATCCGTGCCTTTCATGGTGCCCATTTCAAGTGATCATGACATTTCCTCTGCCCCAGCTGTCCAATA
CATCATCTCGACTGAATATAATGATCGGTCTTTATTCTGCACTAACTCATCATCTCCCCAAACTATCGCT
GGACCAGACAAACACATTCCAGTTGAAAGATATAACATTCTGACCAACCCCGACGCTCCACCCACGCAGA
TACAACTGCCTGAAGTTGTTGACTTGTATAACGTCGTCACACGCTATGCGTATGAGACTCCGCCTATTAC
CGCTGTCGTTATGGGTGTTCCTTGATCCTCATCCTCCCAACAGGTGCTAGAGCATCGCGCTCGATGCTAG
TTGGGCCGATTCATCGGGTCGGCATGGCATCTCCACCTCCTCGCGGTCCGACCTGGGCATCCGAAGGAGG
ACGTCGTCCACTCGGATGGCTAAGGGAGAGCTCAAAAAAAAGGATCCGGCTGCTAACAAAGCCCGAAAGG
AAGCTGAGTTGGCTGCTGCCACCGCTGAGCAATAACTAGCATAACCCCTTGGGGCCTCTAAACGGGTCTT
GAGGGGTTTTTTGCTGAAAGGAGGAACTATATCCGGATCGAGATCCTCTAGAGTCGACCTGCAGGCATGC
AAGCTTGTATTCTATAGTGTCACCTAAATCGTATGTGTATGATACATAAGGTTATGTATTAATTGTAGCC
GCGTTCTAACGACAATATGTACAAGCCTAATTGTGTAGCATCTGGCTTACTGAAGCAGACCCTATCATCT
CTCTCGTAAACTGCCGTCAGAGTCGGTTTGGTTGGACGAACCTTCTGAGTTTCTGGTAACGCCGTTCCGC
ACCCCGGAAATGGTCAGCGAACCAATCAGCAGGGTCATCGCTAGCCAGATCCTCTACGCCGGACGCATCG
TGGCCGGCATCACCGGCGCCACAGGTGCGGTTGCTGGCGCCTATATCGCCGACATCACCGATGGGGAAGA
TCGGGCTCGCCACTTCGGGCTCATGAGCGCTTGTTTCGGCGTGGGTATGGTGGCAGGCCCCGTGGCCGGG
GGACTGTTGGGCGCCATCTCCTTGCACCATTCCTTGCGGCGGCGGTGCTCAACGGCCTCAACCTACTACT
GGGCTGCTTCCTAATGCAGGAGTCGCATAAGGGAGAGCGTCGATATGGTGCACTCTCAGTACAATCTGCT
CTGATGCCGCATAGTTAAGCCAGCCCCGACACCCGCCAACACCCGCTGACGCGCCCTGACGGGCTTGTCT
GCTCCCGGCATCCGCTTACAGACAAGCTGTGACCGTCTCCGGGAGCTGCATGTGTCAGAGGTTTTCACCG
TCATCACCGAAACGCGCGAGACGAAAGGGCCTCGTGATACGCCTATTTTTATAGGTTAATGTCATGATAA
TAATGGTTTCTTAGACGTCAGGTGGCACTTTTCGGGGAAATGTGCGCGGAACCCCTATTTGTTTATTTTT
CTAAATACATTCAAATATGTATCCGCTCATGAGACAATAACCCTGATAAATGCTTCAATAATATTGAAAA
AGGAAGAGTATGAGTATTCAACATTTCCGTGTCGCCCTTATTCCCTTTTTTGCGGCATTTTGCCTTCCTG
TTTTTGCTCACCCAGAAACGCTGGTGAAAGTAAAAGATGCTGAAGATCAGTTGGGTGCACGAGTGGGTTA
CATCGAACTGGATCTCAACAGCGGTAAGATCCTTGAGAGTTTTCGCCCCGAAGAACGTTTTCCAATGATG
AGCACTTTTAAAGTTCTGCTATGTGGCGCGGTATTATCCCGTATTGACGCCGGGCAAGAGCAACTCGGTC
GCCGCATACACTATTCTCAGAATGACTTGGTTGAGTACTCACCAGTCACAGAAAAGCATCTTACGGATGG
CATGACAGTAAGAGAATTATGCAGTGCTGCCATAACCATGAGTGATAACACTGCGGCCAACTTACTTCTG
ACAACGATCGGAGGACCGAAGGAGCTAACCGCTTTTTTGCACAACATGGGGGATCATGTAACTCGCCTTG
ATCGTTGGGAACCGGAGCTGAATGAAGCCATACCAAACGACGAGCGTGACACCACGATGCCTGTAGCAAT
GGCAACAACGTTGCGCAAACTATTAACTGGCGAACTACTTACTCTAGCTTCCCGGCAACAATTAATAGAC
TGGATGGAGGCGGATAAAGTTGCAGGACCACTTCTGCGCTCGGCCCTTCCGGCTGGCTGGTTTATTGCTG
ATAAATCTGGAGCCGGTGAGCGTGGGTCTCGCGGTATCATTGCAGCACTGGGGCCAGATGGTAAGCCCTC
CCGTATCGTAGTTATCTACACGACGGGGAGTCAGGCAACTATGGATGAACGAAATAGACAGATCGCTGAG
ATAGGTGCCTCACTGATTAAGCATTGGTAACTGTCAGACCAAGTTTACTCATATATACTTTAGATTGATT
TAAAACTTCATTTTTAATTTAAAAGGATCTAGGTGAAGATCCTTTTTGATAATCTCATGACCAAAATCCC
TTAACGTGAGTTTTCGTTCCACTGAGCGTCAGACCCCGTAGAAAAGATCAAAGGATCTTCTTGAGATCCT
TTTTTTCTGCGCGTAATCTGCTGCTTGCAAACAAAAAAACCACCGCTACCAGCGGTGGTTTGTTTGCCGG
ATCAAGAGCTACCAACTCTTTTTCCGAAGGTAACTGGCTTCAGCAGAGCGCAGATACCAAATACTGTCCT
TCTAGTGTAGCCGTAGTTAGGCCACCACTTCAAGAACTCTGTAGCACCGCCTACATACCTCGCTCTGCTA
ATCCTGTTACCAGTGGCTGCTGCCAGTGGCGATAAGTCGTGTCTTACCGGGTTGGACTCAAGACGATAGT
TACCGGATAAGGCGCAGCGGTCGGGCTGAACGGGGGGTTCGTGCACACAGCCCAGCTTGGAGCGAACGAC
CTACACCGAACTGAGATACCTACAGCGTGAGCTATGAGAAAGCGCCACGCTTCCCGAAGGGAGAAAGGCG
GACAGGTATCCGGTAAGCGGCAGGGTCGGAACAGGAGAGCGCACGAGGGAGCTTCCAGGGGGAAACGCCT
GGTATCTTTATAGTCCTGTCGGGTTTCGCCACCTCTGACTTGAGCGTCGATTTTTGTGATGCTCGTCAGG
GGGGCGGAGCCTATGGAAAAACGCCAGCAACGCGGCCTTTTTACGGTTCCTGGCCTTTTGCTGGCCTTTT
GCTCACATGTTCTTTCCTGCGTTATCCCCTGATTCTGTGGATAACCGTATTACCGCCTTTGAGTGAGCTG
ATACCGCTCGCCGCAGCCGAACGACCGAGCGCAGCGAGTCAGTGAGCGAGGAAGCGGAAGAGCGCCCAAT
ACGCAAACCGCCTCTCCCCGCGCGTTGGCCGATTCATTAATGCAGGGGGAT
