>Addgene plasmid #33288 | pT7-L3T1L | addgene partial sequence | sequence record 41312 | T7-term
TCGGGCTTTGTTAGCAGCCGGATCCTTTTTTTTGAGCTCTCCCTTAGCCATCCGAGTGGACGACGTCCTC
CTTCGGATGCCCAGGTCGGACCGCGAGGAGGTGGAGATGCCATGCCGACCCGATGAATCGGCCCAACTAG
CATCGAGCGCGATGCTCTAGCACCTGTTGGGAGGATGAGGATCAAGGAACACCCATAACGACAGCGGTAA
TAGGCGGAGTCTCATACGCATAGCGTGTGACGACGTTATACAAGTCAACAACTTCAGGCAGTTGTATCTG
CGTGGGTGGAGCGTCGGGGTTGGTCAGAATGTTATATCTTTCAACTGGAATGTGTTTGTCTGGTCCAGCG
ATAGTTTGGGGAGATGATGAGTTAGTGCAGAATAAAGACCGATCATTATATTCAGTCGAGATGATGTATT
GGACAGCTGGGGCAGAGGAAATGTCATGATCACTTGAAATGGGCACCATGAAAGGCACGGATGGGATGCT
CGTCGGTGTAATTTCTTCAAGCCAGGCGGATGTTAAATTCCATGCATTAGCGTACTGACGTGGATCATAG
TAATGCAACATATATGGATACGCGCCCATCTCAATACGGATTCGCAACTCTCCTGTCTTAATCCACGCGT
CGAATTGTTGATTAAAATATCGTGTATTCATTTGCCAAAGCGCCAGTGGGAAGATCCAATTTCCTTCAAA
AGGCACCATCATTCCAGTCTCATCTCT
